>Addgene plasmid #15500 | L1-H210Q | addgene partial sequence | sequence record 22177 | 15500 with CMV-F
GCAGAGCTCTCTGGCTACTAGAGAACCCACTGCTTACTGGCTTATCGAAATTAATACGACTCACTATAGG
GAGACCCAAGCTTGGTACCGAGCTCGGATCCACTAGTAACGGCCGCCAGTGTGCTGGAATTCCGGCGCCG
GGAAAGATGGTCGTGGCGCTGCGGTACGTGTGGCCTCTCCTCCTCTGCAGCCCCTGCCTGCTTATCCAGA
TCCCCGAGGAATATGAAGGACACCATGTGATGGAGCCACCTGTCATCACGGAACAGTCTCCACGGCGCCT
GGTTGTCTTCCCCACAGATGACATCAGCCTCAAGTGTGAGGCCAGTGGCAAGCCCGAAGTGCAGTTCCGC
TGGACGAGGGATGGTGTCCACTTCAAACCCAAGGAAGAGCTGGGTGTGACCGTGTACCAGTCGCCCCACT
CTGGCTCCTTCACCATCACGGGCAACAACAGCAACTTTGCTCAGAGGTTCCAGGGCATCTACCGCTGCTT
TGCCAGCAATAAGCTGGGCACCGCCATGTCCCATGAGATCCGGCTCATGGCCGAGGGTGCCCCCAAGTGG
CCAAAGGAGACAGTGAAGCCCGTGGAGGTGGAGGAAGGGGAGTCAGTGGTTCTGCCT
