>Addgene plasmid #15500 | L1-H210Q | addgene partial sequence | sequence record 22178 | 15500 with BGHrev
GCCCTCTAGATGCATGGCTCGAGCGGCCGCCAGTGTGATGGATATCTGCAGAATTCCGGATCTGCCCAAG
CTGGGGCAGAGCAGCGTGTGCCCAGGAAGGGGTGCAGCTGGGTTTTGGCAATAAAGTGGGGACCGGGTGG
TAGGAAGGGGATCCGAGGCAGCAAGTTCTCCTCTGCCCCAACTCCAGCCTCCCATGGGCCTGCTGGAGAG
GGAGGGGCCTGGATCCCAAGGCCAGGGGCACAGCATCTCCTGTCCTGGACTCCACTATTCTAGGGCCACG
GCAGGGTTGATGGGGGAAGTGGCCCCTGAGCTGTCATTGCCCCCTGCCGCCTCCTTCTCCTTCTTGCCAC
TGTACTGGCCAATGAACGAACCATCCTCGTTGAACTGAACATCCACGCTGCCCCCATAATCGGCCAGGCT
GTCGTCACTGCCCAGGGGCTTGATGTCCCCGTTGAGCGATGGCTGGCTGCTGCCAAAGGCCTTCTCCTCG
TTGTCACTCTCCAGGGACCTGTACTCGCCGAAGGTCTCATCTTTCATCGGTCGGGCCTCAGAGTCCACCT
GGGTGTCCTCCTTATCCTTCACTGAGTATTTGCCGCCCTTGCTGCGCTTGATGAAGCAGAGGATGAGCAG
GACGAGGAGCAGGAGGATGATGGCACTCA
