[The description below was written by a language model from this plasmid's Addgene catalogue record.]
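Description:
L1-H210Q is a pcDNA3-based plasmid carrying a human L1CAM (neural cell adhesion molecule L1, also known as CD171 or NCAM-L1) cDNA of about 3.7 kb in which histidine 210 has been changed to glutamine. The insert was cloned by restriction digestion into the EcoRI site of the roughly 5.45 kb backbone, with EcoRI sites retained on both sides, so the fragment can be excised with a single enzyme; because the cloning was non-directional, insert orientation depends on the clone, and the record does not state it explicitly. The T7 and SP6 primer sites flanking the polylinker are listed for sequencing across the junctions. The plasmid is maintained at high copy number in E. coli under ampicillin selection.

The catalogue lists the vector type as bacterial expression, but pcDNA3 is generally known as a mammalian expression vector that drives inserts from the CMV immediate-early promoter and carries a neomycin resistance cassette for selection in mammalian cells. No feature table is provided, so these elements are inferred from the backbone name rather than confirmed for this construct. No epitope tags or reporter fusions are recorded.

The associated publication concerns pathological missense mutations of L1 and their effects on neurite outgrowth and branching on an L1 substrate. This suggests that the construct serves to express a disease-associated L1 point mutant for comparison with wild-type L1 in studies of adhesion and neurite growth. L1CAM mutations underlie X-linked neurological syndromes, reflected in gene aliases such as HSAS, MASA and SPG1.
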