Addgene plasmid #15500: L1-H210Q
Depositing lab: Vance Lemmon. Depositing organization: Case Western Reserve University. Publication: Pathological missense mutations of neural cell adhesion molecule L1 affect neurite outgrowth and branching on an L1 substrate. Cheng L, Lemmon V. Mol Cell Neurosci. 2004 Dec . 27(4):522-30. 10.1016/j.mcn.2004.08.005 PubMed 15555929.
Backbone
  Vector backbone: pcDNA3
  Backbone size w/o insert (bp): 5450
  Vector type: Bacterial Expression
Growth in bacteria
  Bacterial resistance: Ampicillin, 100 μg/mL
  Growth temperature: 37°C
  Growth strain: DH5alpha
  Copy number: High Copy
Gene/Insert
  Gene/Insert name: L1-H210Q (alt name: L1 point mutation)
  Species: H. sapiens (human)
  Insert size (bp): 3700
  Mutation: Histidine 210 changed to Glutamine
  Entrez Gene: L1CAM (a.k.a. CAML1, CD171, HSAS, HSAS1, HYCX, MASA, MIC5, N-CAM-L1, N-CAML1, NCAM-L1, S10, SPG1)
  Cloning method: Restriction Enzyme; 5′ cloning site EcoRI (not destroyed); 3′ cloning site EcoRI (not destroyed)
  Sequencing primers: 5′ T7; 3′ SP6
Terms and licenses: Academic/Nonprofit Terms; Industry Terms: Not Available to Industry
How to cite: L1-H210Q was a gift from Vance Lemmon (Addgene plasmid # 15500 ; http://n2t.net/addgene:15500 ; RRID:Addgene_15500)
